>Addgene plasmid #109322 | pU6-crRNA(TBK1) | addgene full sequence | sequence record 209268 | Addgene NGS Result
CCTGCAGGCAGCTGCGCGCTCGCTCGCTCACTGAGGCCGCCCGGGCAAAGCCCGGGCGTCGGGCGACCTT
TGGTCGCCCGGCCTCAGTGAGCGAGCGAGCGCGCAGAGAGGGAGTGGCCAACTCCATCACTAGGGGTTCC
TGCGGCCGCGCTAGCCTGAGGGCCTATTTCCCATGATTCCTTCATATTTGCATATACGATACAAGGCTGT
TAGAGAGATAATTGGAATTAATTTGACTGTAAACACAAAGATATTAGTACAAAATACGTGACGTAGAAAG
TAATAATTTCTTGGGTAGTTTGCAGTTTTAAAATTATGTTTTAAAATGGACTATCATATGCTTACCGTAA
CTTGAAAGTATTTCGATTTCTTGGCTTTATATATCTTGTGGAAAGGACGAAACACCGTAATTTCTACTCT
TGTAGATGCCAAGATGCAGAGCACTTCTAATTTTTCGACGCGTGTGTCTAGACTGCAGAGGGCCCTGCGT
ATGAGTGCAAGTGGGTTTTAGGACCAGGATGAGGCGGGGTGGGGGTGCCTACCTGACGACCGACCCCGAC
CCACTGGACAAGCACCCAACCCCCATTCCCCAAATTGCGCATCCCCTATCAGAGAGGGGGAGGGGAAACA
GGATGCGGCGAGGCGCGTGCGCACTGCCAGCTTCAGCACCGCGGACAGTGCCTTCGCCCCCGCCTGGCGG
CGCGCGCCACCGCCGCCTCAGCACTGAAGGCGCGCTGACGTCACTCGCCGGTCCCCCGCAAACTCCCCTT
CCCGGCCACCTTGGTCGCGTCCGCGCCGCCGCCGGCCCAGCCGGACCGCACCACGCGAGGCGCGAGATAG
GGGGGCACGGGCGCGACCATCTGCGCTGCGGCGCCGGCGACTCAGCGCTGCCTCAGTCTGCGGTGGGCAG
CGGAGGAGTCGTGTCGTGCCTGAGAGCGCAGTCGAGAAGGTACCGGATCCTCTAGAGTCGACGCCACCGT
GAGCAAGGGCGAGGAGGATAACATGGCCATCATCAAGGAGTTCATGCGCTTCAAGGTGCACATGGAGGGC
TCCGTGAACGGCCACGAGTTCGAGATCGAGGGCGAGGGCGAGGGCCGCCCCTACGAGGGCACCCAGACCG
CCAAGCTGAAGGTGACCAAGGGTGGCCCCCTGCCCTTCGCCTGGGACATCCTGTCCCCTCAGTTCATGTA
CGGCTCCAAGGCCTACGTGAAGCACCCCGCCGACATCCCCGACTACTTGAAGCTGTCCTTCCCCGAGGGC
TTCAAGTGGGAGCGCGTGATGAACTTCGAGGACGGCGGCGTGGTGACCGTGACCCAGGACTCCTCCCTGC
AGGACGGCGAGTTCATCTACAAGGTGAAGCTGCGCGGCACCAACTTCCCCTCCGACGGCCCCGTAATGCA
GAAGAAGACCATGGGCTGGGAGGCCTCCTCCGAGCGGATGTACCCCGAGGACGGCGCCCTGAAGGGCGAG
ATCAAGCAGAGGCTGAAGCTGAAGGACGGCGGCCACTACGACGCTGAGGTCAAGACCACCTACAAGGCCA
AGAAGCCCGTGCAGCTGCCCGGCGCCTACAACGTCAACATCAAGTTGGACATCACCTCCCACAACGAGGA
CTACACCATCGTGGAACAGTACGAACGCGCCGAGGGCCGCCACTCCACCGGCGGCATGGACGAGCTGTAC
AAGTCCGGACTCAGATCTCGAGAGGAGGAGGAGGAGACAGACAGCAGGATGCCCCACCTCGACAGCCCCG
GCAGCTCCCAGCCGAGACGCTCCTTCCTCTCAAGGGTGATCAGGGCAGCGCTACCGTTGCAGCTGCTTCT
GCTGCTGCTGCTGCTCCTGGCCTGCCTGCTACCTGCCTCTGAAGATGACTACAGCTGCACCCAGGCCAAC
AACTTTGCCCGATCCTTCTACCCCATGCTGCGGTACACCAACGGGCCACCTCCCACCTAGGAATTCGATA
TCAAGCTTATCGATACCGAGCGCTGCTCGAGAGATCTACGGGTGGCATCCCTGTGACCCCTCCCCAGTGC
CTCTCCTGGCCCTGGAAGTTGCCACTCCAGTGCCCACCAGCCTTGTCCTAATAAAATTAAGTTGCATCAT
TTTGTCTGACTAGGTGTCCTTCTATAATATTATGGGGTGGAGGGGGGTGGTATGGAGCAAGGGGCAAGTT
GGGAAGACAACCTGTAGGGCCTGCGGGGTCTATTGGGAACCAAGCTGGAGTGCAGTGGCACAATCTTGGC
TCACTGCAATCTCCGCCTCCTGGGTTCAAGCGATTCTCCTGCCTCAGCCTCCCGAGTTGTTGGGATTCCA
GGCATGCATGACCAGGCTCAGCTAATTTTTGTTTTTTTGGTAGAGACGGGGTTTCACCATATTGGCCAGG
CTGGTCTCCAACTCCTAATCTCAGGTGATCTACCCACCTTGGCCTCCCAAATTGCTGGGATTACAGGCGT
GAACCACTGCTCCCTTCCCTGTCCTTGCGGCCGCAGGAACCCCTAGTGATGGAGTTGGCCACTCCCTCTC
TGCGCGCTCGCTCGCTCACTGAGGCCGGGCGACCAAAGGTCGCCCGACGCCCGGGCGGCCTCAGTGAGCG
AGCGAGCGCGCAGCTGCCTGCAGGACATGTGAGCAAAAGGCCAGCAAAAGGCCAGGAACCGTAAAAAGGC
CGCGTTGCTGGCGTTTTTCCATAGGCTCCGCCCCCCTGACGAGCATCACAAAAATCGACGCTCAAGTCAG
AGGTGGCGAAACCCGACAGGACTATAAAGATACCAGGCGTTTCCCCCTGGAAGCTCCCTCGTGCGCTCTC
CTGTTCCGACCCTGCCGCTTACCGGATACCTGTCCGCCTTTCTCCCTTCGGGAAGCGTGGCGCTTTCTCA
TAGCTCACGCTGTAGGTATCTCAGTTCGGTGTAGGTCGTTCGCTCCAAGCTGGGCTGTGTGCACGAACCC
CCCGTTCAGCCCGACCGCTGCGCCTTATCCGGTAACTATCGTCTTGAGTCCAACCCGGTAAGACACGACT
TATCGCCACTGGCAGCAGCCACTGGTAACAGGATTAGCAGAGCGAGGTATGTAGGCGGTGCTACAGAGTT
CTTGAAGTGGTGGCCTAACTACGGCTACACTAGAAGAACAGTATTTGGTATCTGCGCTCTGCTGAAGCCA
GTTACCTTCGGAAAAAGAGTTGGTAGCTCTTGATCCGGCAAACAAACCACCGCTGGTAGCGGTGGTTTTT
TTGTTTGCAAGCAGCAGATTACGCGCAGAAAAAAAGGATCTCAAGAAGATCCTTTGATCTTTTCTACGGG
GTCTGACGCTCAGTGGAACGAAAACTCACGTTAAGGGATTTTGGTCATGAGATTATCAAAAAGGATCTTC
ACCTAGATCCTTTTAAATTAAAAATGAAGTTTTAAATCAATCTAAAGTATATATGAGTAAACTTGGTCTG
ACAGTTACCAATGCTTAATCAGTGAGGCACCTATCTCAGCGATCTGTCTATTTCGTTCATCCATAGTTGC
CTGACTCCCCGTCGTGTAGATAACTACGATACGGGAGGGCTTACCATCTGGCCCCAGTGCTGCAATGATA
CCGCGAGACCCACGCTCACCGGCTCCAGATTTATCAGCAATAAACCAGCCAGCCGGAAGGGCCGAGCGCA
GAAGTGGTCCTGCAACTTTATCCGCCTCCATCCAGTCTATTAATTGTTGCCGGGAAGCTAGAGTAAGTAG
TTCGCCAGTTAATAGTTTGCGCAACGTTGTTGCCATTGCTACAGGCATCGTGGTGTCACGCTCGTCGTTT
GGTATGGCTTCATTCAGCTCCGGTTCCCAACGATCAAGGCGAGTTACATGATCCCCCATGTTGTGCAAAA
AAGCGGTTAGCTCCTTCGGTCCTCCGATCGTTGTCAGAAGTAAGTTGGCCGCAGTGTTATCACTCATGGT
TATGGCAGCACTGCATAATTCTCTTACTGTCATGCCATCCGTAAGATGCTTTTCTGTGACTGGTGAGTAC
TCAACCAAGTCATTCTGAGAATAGTGTATGCGGCGACCGAGTTGCTCTTGCCCGGCGTCAATACGGGATA
ATACCGCGCCACATAGCAGAACTTTAAAAGTGCTCATCATTGGAAAACGTTCTTCGGGGCGAAAACTCTC
AAGGATCTTACCGCTGTTGAGATCCAGTTCGATGTAACCCACTCGTGCACCCAACTGATCTTCAGCATCT
TTTACTTTCACCAGCGTTTCTGGGTGAGCAAAAACAGGAAGGCAAAATGCCGCAAAAAAGGGAATAAGGG
CGACACGGAAATGTTGAATACTCATACTCTTCCTTTTTCAATATTATTGAAGCATTTATCAGGGTTATTG
TCTCATGAGCGGATACATATTTGAATGTATTTAGAAAAATAAACAAATAGGGGTTCCGCGCACATTTCCC
CGAAAAGTGCCACCTGACGTCTAAGAAACCATTATTATCATGACATTAACCTATAAAAATAGGCGTATCA
CGAGGCCCTTTCGTCTCGCGCGTTTCGGTGATGACGGTGAAAACCTCTGACACATGCAGCTCCCGGAGAC
GGTCACAGCTTGTCTGTAAGCGGATGCCGGGAGCAGACAAGCCCGTCAGGGCGCGTCAGCGGGTGTTGGC
GGGTGTCGGGGCTGGCTTAACTATGCGGCATCAGAGCAGATTGTACTGAGAGTGCACCATAAAATTGTAA
ACGTTAATATTTTGTTAAAATTCGCGTTAAATTTTTGTTAAATCAGCTCATTTTTTAACCAATAGACCGA
AATCGGCAAAATCCCTTATAAATCAAAAGAATAGCCCGAGATAGAGT
[37 nt withheld, positions 4808-4844]
AAAGAACGTGGACTCCAACGTCAAAGG
[141 nt withheld, positions 4872-5012]
G
[46 nt withheld, positions 5014-5059]
A
[95 nt withheld, positions 5061-5155]
TATGCGGTGTGAAATACCGCACAGATGCGTAAGGAGAAAATACCGCATCAGGCGCC
Features (pLannotate 1.2.2; 17 found; start..end, strand, type, name):
      1..141     -  repeat_region  AAV2 ITR: inverted terminal repeat of adeno-associated virus serotype 2 inverted
    158..398     +  promoter       U6 promoter: RNA polymerase III promoter for human U6 snRNA
    494..941     +  promoter       hSyn promoter: human synapsin I promoter; confers neuron-specific expression (Kügler et al., 2003)
    955..972     +  misc_feature   MCS (fragment): pUC18/19 multiple cloning site
    979..1683    +  CDS            mCherry: mCherry is a basic (constitutively fluorescent) red fluorescent protein published in 2004, derived from Discosoma sp.. It is reported to be a very rapidly-maturing monomer with low acid sensitivity.
   1675..1947    +  CDS            SYNE3 (fragment): SYNE3_HUMAN - Also known as C14orf139 From Homo sapiens (Human).
   1949..1978    +  misc_feature   MCS (fragment): pBluescript multiple cloning site
   2000..2476    +  polyA_signal   hGH poly(A) signal: human growth hormone polyadenylation signal
   2520..2547    -  repeat_region  AAV2 ITR (fragment): inverted terminal repeat of adeno-associated virus serotype 2 inverted
   2576..2603    -  repeat_region  AAV2 ITR (fragment): inverted terminal repeat of adeno-associated virus serotype 2 inverted
   2676..3264    -  rep_origin     ori: high-copy-number ColE1/pMB1/pBR322/pUC origin of replication
   3435..4295    -  CDS            AmpR: β-lactamase; bla; confers resistance to ampicillin, carbenicillin, and related antibiotics
   4296..4400    -  promoter       AmpR promoter: bla
   4495..4530    +  CDS            rop (fragment): Rop protein, which maintains plasmids at low copy number; rop
   4632..4681    +  misc_feature   bom (fragment): basis of mobility region from pBR322
   4682..5137    -  rep_origin     f1 ori (sequence partly withheld): f1 bacteriophage origin of replication; arrow indicates direction of (+) strand synthesis
   5156..5207    +  misc_feature   bom (fragment): basis of mobility region from pBR322
