[The description below was written by a language model from this plasmid's Addgene catalogue record and pLannotate feature annotations shown in this document.]
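Description:
pU6-crRNA(TBK1) is an AAV transfer plasmid on a custom backbone, built to deliver a CRISPR guide for AsCpf1 (the RR variant) directed against human TBK1, together with a neuronal fluorescent marker. In bacteria it is maintained through a high-copy ColE1/pUC-type origin and selected with ampicillin via the β-lactamase gene and its native promoter. An f1 phage origin and short remnants of pBR322 rop and bom sequences are also present in the backbone. The payload is flanked by AAV2 inverted terminal repeats, which are the cis elements needed for replication and packaging of the intervening DNA into AAV particles. One ITR is annotated in full, while the other is detected only as fragments in the sequenced record, a common outcome for these repeat-rich, recombination-prone regions.

Between the ITRs sit two independent expression units. A human U6 RNA polymerase III promoter drives the crRNA. The crRNA itself is not annotated in the feature table, but it presumably lies in the gap between the U6 and hSyn promoters. Downstream, the human synapsin I promoter confers neuron-specific expression of mCherry fused to a KASH domain, annotated as a fragment resembling human SYNE3, and the transcript ends at a human growth hormone polyadenylation signal. The KASH domain anchors the red fluorescent protein to the outer nuclear membrane, so nuclei of transduced neurons are labelled and can be identified or sorted. The plasmid does not encode the nuclease, so AsCpf1 RR has to be provided separately. The construct is intended for perturbing TBK1 in human neurons, and the associated work concerns stem-cell-derived neuronal cultures.
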