Addgene plasmid #109322: pU6-crRNA(TBK1)
Purpose: AAV vector expressing crRNA for AsCpf1 (RR variant) targeting human TBK1
Depositing lab: Feng Zhang. Depositing organization: Broad Institute. Publication: Effects of 3D culturing conditions on the transcriptomic profile of stem-cell-derived neurons. Tekin H, Simmons S, Cummings B, Gao L, Adiconis X, Hession CC, Ghoshal A, Dionne D, Choudhury SR, Yesilyurt V, Sanjana NE, Shi X, Lu C, Heidenreich M, Pan JQ, Levin JZ, Zhang F. Nat Biomed Eng. 2018 Jul;2(7):540-554. doi: 10.1038/s41551-018-0219-9. Epub 2018 Apr 9. PubMed 30271673.
Backbone
  Vector backbone: Custom
  Vector type: AAV
Growth in bacteria
  Bacterial resistance: Ampicillin, 100 μg/mL
  Growth temperature: 37°C
  Growth strain: NEB Stable
  Copy number: Unknown
Gene/Insert
  Gene/Insert name: mCherry-KASH
  gRNA/shRNA sequence: GCCAAGATGCAGAGCACTTCTAA (TBK1)
  Species: H. sapiens (human)
  Entrez Gene: TBK1 (a.k.a. FTDALS4, IIAE8, NAK, T2K)
  Promoter: hSyn
  Cloning method: Gibson Cloning
  Sequencing primers: 5′ CTGCCTCAGTCTGCGGTG
Terms and licenses: Academic/Nonprofit Terms; Industry Terms: Not Available to Industry
How to cite: pU6-crRNA(TBK1) was a gift from Feng Zhang (Addgene plasmid # 109322 ; http://n2t.net/addgene:109322 ; RRID:Addgene_109322)
